Addgene plasmid #37225: pTYB1-eIF4A
Depositing lab: Jon Lorsch. Depositing organization: Johns Hopkins University and School of Medicine. Publication: The 5'-7-methylguanosine cap on eukaryotic mRNAs serves both to stimulate canonical translation initiation and to block an alternative pathway. Mitchell SF, Walker SE, Algire MA, Park EH, Hinnebusch AG, Lorsch JR. Mol Cell. 2010 Sep 24;39(6):950-62. 10.1016/j.molcel.2010.08.021 PubMed 20864040.
Backbone
  Vector backbone: pTYB1
  Backbone manufacturer: NEB
  Backbone size w/o insert (bp): 7477
  Vector type: Bacterial Expression
Growth in bacteria
  Bacterial resistance: Ampicillin, 100 μg/mL
  Growth temperature: 37°C
  Growth strain: DH5alpha
  Copy number: Unknown
Gene/Insert
  Gene/Insert name: eIF4A
  Species: S. cerevisiae (budding yeast)
  Promoter: T7
  Tag / fusion protein: intein (C terminal on insert)
  Cloning method: Restriction Enzyme; 5′ cloning site unknown (unknown if destroyed); 3′ cloning site unknown (unknown if destroyed)
  Sequencing primers: 5′ T7; 3′ T7-term
Terms and licenses: Academic/Nonprofit Terms; Industry Terms: Not Available to Industry
How to cite: pTYB1-eIF4A was a gift from Jon Lorsch (Addgene plasmid # 37225 ; http://n2t.net/addgene:37225 ; RRID:Addgene_37225)
