[The description below was written by a language model from this plasmid's Addgene catalogue record.]
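Description:
pTYB1-eIF4A is a bacterial expression plasmid built on the commercial pTYB1 backbone (7477 bp without insert), a vector from the intein-mediated protein purification family. It carries the coding sequence for eIF4A from Saccharomyces cerevisiae, the DEAD-box RNA helicase that acts as a translation initiation factor. The plasmid is selected with ampicillin and propagated in a standard cloning strain (DH5alpha). The record lists its copy number as unknown and does not name the origin of replication. The insert was introduced by restriction enzyme cloning, but the sites used are not recorded, and no feature table is available to confirm the detailed layout.

Expression is driven by a T7 promoter, so protein production requires a host that supplies T7 RNA polymerase. A T7 terminator region lies downstream, as implied by the listed sequencing primers. The eIF4A open reading frame is fused at its C terminus to an intein tag. In vectors of this type the self-cleaving intein is generally coupled to an affinity handle, which lets the fusion be captured on a resin. Induced intein cleavage then releases the target protein, largely free of extra tag residues. The record itself names only the intein.

The construct is suited to producing recombinant yeast eIF4A in E. coli for biochemical work. The associated publication concerns how the mRNA 5' cap influences eukaryotic translation initiation pathways. This is consistent with using the purified factor in reconstituted yeast translation initiation assays, although the record does not state the application.
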