>Addgene plasmid #37225 | pTYB1-eIF4A | addgene partial sequence | sequence record 49440 | T7 5'-TAATACGACTCACTATAGGG-3'
CTTTAAGAAGGAGATATACATATGTCTGAAGGTATTACTGATATTGAAGAATCCCAAATTCAAACCAACT
ATGACAAGGTCGTCTACAAGTTCGATGATATGGAATTGGACGAAAACTTGTTAAGAGGTGTTTTCGGTTA
CGGTTTCGAAGAACCATCTGCCATTCAACAACGTGCCATCATGCCTATTATTGAAGGTCACGATGTCTTG
GCTCAAGCTCAATCTGGTACTGGTAAGACCGGTACTTTCTCCATTGCTGCTTTGCAAAGAATTGACACCT
CTGTCAAGGCTCCTCAAGCTTTGATGTTGGCTCCAACTAGAGAATTGGCTTTGCAAATCCAAAAGGTTGT
CATGGCTTTGGCTTTCCACATGGACATCAAGGTCCACGCTTGTATCGGTGGTACTTCCTTTGTTGAAGAC
GCTGAAGGTTTGAGAGATGCTCAAATCGTCGTTGGTACTCCAGGTCGTGTTTTTGACAACATCCAAAGAC
GTAGATTCAGAACTGACAAGATCAAGATGTTCATCTTAGATGAAGCTGATGAAATGTTGTCTTCTGGTTT
CAAGGAACAAATCTACCAAATTTTCACCTTACTTCCACCAACCACTCAAGTTGTTCTATTGTCCGCCACC
ATGCCAAATGACGTCTTGGAAGTTACCACCAAATTTATGAGAAACCCAGTTAGAATTTTGGTTAAGAAGG
ATGAATTGACTTTGGAAGGTATCAAACAATTCTACGTTAATGTTGAAGAAGAAGAATACAAATACGAGTG
TTTGACCGATT
